>Addgene plasmid #186888 | pLenti-CMV-orangutan cGASdeltaN-OMM | addgene full sequence | sequence record 366446 | Addgene NGS Result
GCGGAACCCCTATTTGTTTATTTTTCTAAATACATTCAAATATGTATCCGCTCATGAGACAATAACCCTG
ATAAATGCTTCAATAATATTGAAAAAGGAAGAGTATGAGTATTCAACATTTCCGTGTCGCCCTTATTCCC
TTTTTTGCGGCATTTTGCCTTCCTGTTTTTGCTCACCCAGAAACGCTGGTGAAAGTAAAAGATGCTGAAG
ATCAGTTGGGTGCACGAGTGGGTTACATCGAACTGGATCTCAACAGCGGTAAGATCCTTGAGAGTTTTCG
CCCCGAAGAACGTTTTCCAATGATGAGCACTTTTAAAGTTCTGCTATGTGGCGCGGTATTATCCCGTATT
GACGCCGGGCAAGAGCAACTCGGTCGCCGCATACACTATTCTCAGAATGACTTGGTTGAGTACTCACCAG
TCACAGAAAAGCATCTTACGGATGGCATGACAGTAAGAGAATTATGCAGTGCTGCCATAACCATGAGTGA
TAACACTGCGGCCAACTTACTTCTGACAACGATCGGAGGACCGAAGGAGCTAACCGCTTTTTTGCACAAC
ATGGGGGATCATGTAACTCGCCTTGATCGTTGGGAACCGGAGCTGAATGAAGCCATACCAAACGACGAGC
GTGACACCACGATGCCTGTAGCAATGGCAACAACGTTGCGCAAACTATTAACTGGCGAACTACTTACTCT
AGCTTCCCGGCAACAATTAATAGACTGGATGGAGGCGGATAAAGTTGCAGGACCACTTCTGCGCTCGGCC
CTTCCGGCTGGCTGGTTTATTGCTGATAAATCTGGAGCCGGTGAGCGTGGGTCTCGCGGTATCATTGCAG
CACTGGGGCCAGATGGTAAGCCCTCCCGTATCGTAGTTATCTACACGACGGGGAGTCAGGCAACTATGGA
TGAACGAAATAGACAGATCGCTGAGATAGGTGCCTCACTGATTAAGCATTGGTAACTGTCAGACCAAGTT
TACTCATATATACTTTAGATTGATTTAAAACTTCATTTTTAATTTAAAAGGATCTAGGTGAAGATCCTTT
TTGATAATCTCATGACCAAAATCCCTTAACGTGAGTTTTCGTTCCACTGAGCGTCAGACCCCGTAGAAAA
GATCAAAGGATCTTCTTGAGATCCTTTTTTTCTGCGCGTAATCTGCTGCTTGCAAACAAAAAAACCACCG
CTACCAGCGGTGGTTTGTTTGCCGGATCAAGAGCTACCAACTCTTTTTCCGAAGGTAACTGGCTTCAGCA
GAGCGCAGATACCAAATACTGTTCTTCTAGTGTAGCCGTAGTTAGGCCACCACTTCAAGAACTCTGTAGC
ACCGCCTACATACCTCGCTCTGCTAATCCTGTTACCAGTGGCTGCTGCCAGTGGCGATAAGTCGTGTCTT
ACCGGGTTGGACTCAAGACGATAGTTACCGGATAAGGCGCAGCGGTCGGGCTGAACGGGGGGTTCGTGCA
CACAGCCCAGCTTGGAGCGAACGACCTACACCGAACTGAGATACCTACAGCGTGAGCTATGAGAAAGCGC
CACGCTTCCCGAAGGGAGAAAGGCGGACAGGTATCCGGTAAGCGGCAGGGTCGGAACAGGAGAGCGCACG
AGGGAGCTTCCAGGGGGAAACGCCTGGTATCTTTATAGTCCTGTCGGGTTTCGCCACCTCTGACTTGAGC
GTCGATTTTTGTGATGCTCGTCAGGGGGGCGGAGCCTATGGAAAAACGCCAGCAACGCGGCCTTTTTACG
GTTCCTGGCCTTTTGCTGGCCTTTTGCTCACATGTTCTTTCCTGCGTTATCCCCTGATTCTGTGGATAAC
CGTATTACCGCCTTTGAGTGAGCTGATACCGCTCGCCGCAGCCGAACGACCGAGCGCAGCGAGTCAGTGA
GCGAGGAAGCGGAAGAGCGCCCAATACGCAAACCGCCTCTCCCCGCGCGTTGGCCGATTCATTAATGCAG
CTGGCACGACAGGTTTCCCGACTGGAAAGCGGGCAGTGAGCGCAACGCAATTAATGTGAGTTAGCTCACT
CATTAGGCACCCCAGGCTTTACACTTTATGCTTCCGGCTCGTATGTTGTGTGGAATTGTGAGCGGATAAC
AATTTCACACAGGAAACAGCTATGACCATGATTACGCCAAGCGCGCAATTAACCCTCACTAAAGGGAACA
AAAGCTGGAGCTGCAAGCTTAATGTAGTCTTATGCAATACTCTTGTAGTCTTGCAACATGGTAACGATGA
GTTAGCAACATGCCTTACAAGGAGAGAAAAAGCACCGTGCATGCCGATTGGTGGAAGTAAGGTGGTACGA
TCGTGCCTTATTAGGAAGGCAACAGACGGGTCTGACATGGATTGGACGAACCACTGAATTGCCGCATTGC
AGAGATATTGTATTTAAGTGCCTAGCTCGATACATAAACGGGTCTCTCTGGTTAGACCAGATCTGAGCCT
GGGAGCTCTCTGGCTAACTAGGGAACCCACTGCTTAAGCCTCAATAAAGCTTGCCTTGAGTGCTTCAAGT
AGTGTGTGCCCGTCTGTTGTGTGACTCTGGTAACTAGAGATCCCTCAGACCCTTTTAGTCAGTGTGGAAA
ATCTCTAGCAGTGGCGCCCGAACAGGGACTTGAAAGCGAAAGGGAAACCAGAGGAGCTCTCTCGACGCAG
GACTCGGCTTGCTGAAGCGCGCACGGCAAGAGGCGAGGGGCGGCGACTGGTGAGTACGCCAAAAATTTTG
ACTAGCGGAGGCTAGAAGGAGAGAGATGGGTGCGAGAGCGTCAGTATTAAGCGGGGGAGAATTAGATCGC
GATGGGAAAAAATTCGGTTAAGGCCAGGGGGAAAGAAAAAATATAAATTAAAACATATAGTATGGGCAAG
CAGGGAGCTAGAACGATTCGCAGTTAATCCTGGCCTGTTAGAAACATCAGAAGGCTGTAGACAAATACTG
GGACAGCTACAACCATCCCTTCAGACAGGATCAGAAGAACTTAGATCATTATATAATACAGTAGCAACCC
TCTATTGTGTGCATCAAAGGATAGAGATAAAAGACACCAAGGAAGCTTTAGACAAGATAGAGGAAGAGCA
AAACAAAAGTAAGACCACCGCACAGCAAGCGGCCGCTGATCTTCAGACCTGGAGGAGGAGATATGAGGGA
CAATTGGAGAAGTGAATTATATAAATATAAAGTAGTAAAAATTGAACCATTAGGAGTAGCACCCACCAAG
GCAAAGAGAAGAGTGGTGCAGAGAGAAAAAAGAGCAGTGGGAATAGGAGCTTTGTTCCTTGGGTTCTTGG
GAGCAGCAGGAAGCACTATGGGCGCAGCGTCAATGACGCTGACGGTACAGGCCAGACAATTATTGTCTGG
TATAGTGCAGCAGCAGAACAATTTGCTGAGGGCTATTGAGGCGCAACAGCATCTGTTGCAACTCACAGTC
TGGGGCATCAAGCAGCTCCAGGCAAGAATCCTGGCTGTGGAAAGATACCTAAAGGATCAACAGCTCCTGG
GGATTTGGGGTTGCTCTGGAAAACTCATTTGCACCACTGCTGTGCCTTGGAATGCTAGTTGGAGTAATAA
ATCTCTGGAACAGATTTGGAATCACACGACCTGGATGGAGTGGGACAGAGAAATTAACAATTACACAAGC
TTAATACACTCCTTAATTGAAGAATCGCAAAACCAGCAAGAAAAGAATGAACAAGAATTATTGGAATTAG
ATAAATGGGCAAGTTTGTGGAATTGGTTTAACATAACAAATTGGCTGTGGTATATAAAATTATTCATAAT
GATAGTAGGAGGCTTGGTAGGTTTAAGAATAGTTTTTGCTGTACTTTCTATAGTGAATAGAGTTAGGCAG
GGATATTCACCATTATCGTTTCAGACCCACCTCCCAACCCCGAGGGGACCCGACAGGCCCGAAGGAATAG
AAGAAGAAGGTGGAGAGAGAGACAGAGACAGATCCATTCGATTAGTGAACGGATCTCGACGGTATCGGTT
AACTTTTAAAAGAAAAGGGGGGATTGGGGGGTACAGTGCAGGGGAAAGAATAGTAGACATAATAGCAACA
GACATACAAACTAAAGAATTACAAAAACAAATTACAAAATTCAAAATTTTATCGATAAGCTTGGGAGTTC
CGCGTTACATAACTTACGGTAAATGGCCCGCCTGGCTGACCGCCCAACGACCCCCGCCCATTGACGTCAA
TAATGACGTATGTTCCCATAGTAACGCCAATAGGGACTTTCCATTGACGTCAATGGGTGGAGTATTTACG
GTAAACTGCCCACTTGGCAGTACATCAAGTGTATCATATGCCAAGTACGCCCCCTATTGACGTCAATGAC
GGTAAATGGCCCGCCTGGCATTATGCCCAGTACATGACCTTATGGGACTTTCCTACTTGGCAGTACATCT
ACGTATTAGTCATCGCTATTACCATGGTGATGCGGTTTTGGCAGTACATCAATGGGCGTGGATAGCGGTT
TGACTCACGGGGATTTCCAAGTCTCCACCCCATTGACGTCAATGGGAGTTTGTTTTGGCACCAAAATCAA
CGGGACTTTCCAAAATGTCGTAACAACTCCGCCCCATTGACGCAAATGGGCGGTAGGCGTGTACGGTGGG
AGGTCTATATAAGCAGAGCTCGTTTAGTGAACCGTCAGATCGCCTGGAGACGCCATCCACGCTGTTTTGA
CCTCCATAGAAGACACCGACTCTAGAGCCACCATGCCTGGGGCCTCGAAGCTCCGGGCGGTTTTGGAGAA
GTTGAAGCTCAGCCGCCTGGAAATCTCCAAGGCGGCGGAGGTGGTGAACAGGGTTGTGGACCACCTGCTG
CGCAGACTGCAGAAGTACAACTCCGAGTTCAGAGGCGTCGGGCTGCTGCGCACCGGGAGCTACTATGAGC
ACGTGAAGATTTCTGCACCTAATGAATTTGATGTCATGTTTAAACTGGAAGTCCCCAGAATTCAACTAGA
AGAATATTCCAACACTGGTGCATATTACTTTGTGAAATTTAAAAGAAATCCGAAAGAAAATCCTCTGAGT
CAGTTTTTAGAAGGTGAAATATTATCAGCTTCTAAGATGCTGTCAAAGTTTAGGAAAATCATTAAGGAAG
AAATTAACAACATTAAAGATACAGATGTCATCATGAAGAGGAAAAGAGGAGGGAGCCCTGCTGTAACACT
TCTTATTAGTGAAGAAATATCTGTGGATATAACCCTGGCTTTGGAATCAAAAAGTAGCTGGCCTGCTAGC
ACCCAAGAAGGCCTGCCCATTAAAAACTGGCTTTCAGCAAAAGTTAGGAAGCAACTAAGACTAAAGCCAT
TTTACCTTGTACCCAAGCATGCAAAGGAAGGAAATGGTTTCCAAGAAGAAACATGGCGGCTATCCTTCTC
TCACATCGAAAAGGAAATTTTGAACAATCATGGAAAATCTAAAACGTGCTGTGAAGACAAAGAAGTGAAA
TGTTGCAGGAAAGATTGTTTAAAACTAATGAAATACCTTTTAGAACAGCTGAAAGAAAGGTTTAAAGACA
AAAAACATCTGGATAAATTCTCTTCTTATCATGTGAAAACTGCCTTCTTTCACGTATGTACCCAGAACCC
TCAAGACAGTCAGTGGGACCCCAAAGACCTGGGCCTCTGCTTTGATAACTGCGTGACATACTTTCTTCAG
TGCCTCAGGACAGAACAACTTGGGAATTATTTTATTCCTGGATTCAATCTATTCTCTAGCAACTTAATTG
ACAAAAGAAGTAAAGAATTTCTGACAAAGCAAATTGAATATGAAAGAAACAATGAGTTTCCAGTTTTTGA
TGAATTTGAGAGGGAGGTGCCATGCCACAGGCCCTCACCTGGGGCTCTGTGGCTCCAGGTGGCTGTGACA
GGGGTGCTGGTAGTCACACTCCTGGTGGTGCTGTACCGGCGGCGTCTGCACTAGGTCGACAATCAACCTC
TGGATTACAAAATTTGTGAAAGATTGACTGGTATTCTTAACTATGTTGCTCCTTTTACGCTATGTGGATA
CGCTGCTTTAATGCCTTTGTATCATGCTATTGCTTCCCGTATGGCTTTCATTTTCTCCTCCTTGTATAAA
TCCTGGTTGCTGTCTCTTTATGAGGAGTTGTGGCCCGTTGTCAGGCAACGTGGCGTGGTGTGCACTGTGT
TTGCTGACGCAACCCCCACTGGTTGGGGCATTGCCACCACCTGTCAGCTCCTTTCCGGGACTTTCGCTTT
CCCCCTCCCTATTGCCACGGCGGAACTCATCGCCGCCTGCCTTGCCCGCTGCTGGACAGGGGCTCGGCTG
TTGGGCACTGACAATTCCGTGGTGTTGTCGGGGAAGCTGACGTCCTTTCCATGGCTGCTCGCCTGTGTTG
CCACCTGGATTCTGCGCGGGACGTCCTTCTGCTACGTCCCTTCGGCCCTCAATCCAGCGGACCTTCCTTC
CCGCGGCCTGCTGCCGGCTCTGCGGCCTCTTCCGCGTCTTCGCCTTCGCCCTCAGACGAGTCGGATCTCC
CTTTGGGCCGCCTCCCCGCCTGGAATTCTACCGGGTAGGGGAGGCGCTTTTCCCAAGGCAGTCTGGAGCA
TGCGCTTTAGCAGCCCCGCTGGGCACTTGGCGCTACACAAGTGGCCTCTGGCCTCGCACACATTCCACAT
CCACCGGTAGGCGCCAACCGGCTCCGTTCTTTGGTGGCCCCTTCGCGCCACCTTCTACTCCTCCCCTAGT
CAGGAAGTTCCCCCCCGCCCCGCAGCTCGCGTCGTGCAGGACGTGACAAATGGAAGTAGCACGTCTCACT
AGTCTCGTGCAGATGGACAGCACCGCTGAGCAATGGAAGCGGGTAGGCCTTTGGGGCAGCGGCCAATAGC
AGCTTTGCTCCTTCGCTTTCTGGGCTCAGAGGCTGGGAAGGGGTGGGTCCGGGGGCGGGCTCAGGGGCGG
GGCGGGCGCCCGAAGGTCCTCCGGAGGCCCGGCATTCTGCACGCTTCAAAAGCGCACGTCTGCCGCGCTG
TTCTCCTCTTCCTCATCTCCGGGCCTTTCGACCTGCAGCCCAAGCTTACCATGACCGAGTACAAGCCCAC
GGTGCGCCTCGCCACCCGCGACGACGTCCCCAGGGCCGTACGCACCCTCGCCGCCGCGTTCGCCGACTAC
CCCGCCACGCGCCACACCGTCGATCCGGACCGCCACATCGAGCGGGTCACCGAGCTGCAAGAACTCTTCC
TCACGCGCGTCGGGCTCGACATCGGCAAGGTGTGGGTCGCGGACGACGGCGCCGCGGTGGCGGTCTGGAC
CACGCCGGAGAGCGTCGAAGCGGGGGCGGTGTTCGCCGAGATCGGCCCGCGCATGGCCGAGTTGAGCGGT
TCCCGGCTGGCCGCGCAGCAACAGATGGAAGGCCTCCTGGCGCCGCACCGGCCCAAGGAGCCCGCGTGGT
TCCTGGCCACCGTCGGCGTCTCGCCCGACCACCAGGGCAAGGGTCTGGGCAGCGCCGTCGTGCTCCCCGG
AGTGGAGGCGGCCGAGCGCGCCGGGGTGCCCGCCTTCCTGGAGACCTCCGCGCCCCGCAACCTCCCCTTC
TACGAGCGGCTCGGCTTCACCGTCACCGCCGACGTCGAGGTGCCCGAAGGACCGCGCACCTGGTGCATGA
CCCGCAAGCCCGGTGCCTGACGCCCGCCCCACGACCCGCAGCGCCCGACCGAAAGGAGCGCACGACCCCA
TGCATCTCGAGGGCCCGGTACCTTTAAGACCAATGACTTACAAGGCAGCTGTAGATCTTAGCCACTTTTT
AAAAGAAAAGGGGGGACTGGAAGGGCTAGCTCACTCCCAACGAAGACAAGATCTGCTTTTTGCTTGTACT
GGGTCTCTCTGGTTAGACCAGATCTGAGCCTGGGAGCTCTCTGGCTAACTAGGGAACCCACTGCTTAAGC
CTCAATAAAGCTTGCCTTGAGTGCTTCAAGTAGTGTGTGCCCGTCTGTTGTGTGACTCTGGTAACTAGAG
ATCCCTCAGACCCTTTTAGTCAGTGTGGAAAATCTCTAGCAGTAGTAGTTCATGTCATCTTATTATTCAG
TATTTATAACTTGCAAAGAAATGAATATCAGAGAGTGAGAGGAACTTGTTTATTGCAGCTTATAATGGTT
ACAAATAAAGCAATAGCATCACAAATTTCACAAATAAAGCATTTTTTTCACTGCATTCTAGTTGTGGTTT
GTCCAAACTCATCAATGTATCTTATCATGTCTGGCTCTAGCTATCCCGCCCCTAACTCCGCCCATCCCGC
CCCTAACTCCGCCCAGTTCCGCCCATTCTCCGCCCCATGGCTGACTAATTTTTTTTATTTATGCAGAGGC
CGAGGCCGCCTCGGCCTCTGAGCTATTCCAGAAGTAGTGAGGAGGCTTTTTTGGAGGCCTAGGGACGTAC
CCAATTCGCCCTATAGTGAGTCGTATTACGCGCGCTCACTGGCCGTCGTTTTACAACGTCGTGACTGGGA
AAACCCTGGCGTTACCCAACTTAATCGCCTTGCAGCACATCCCCCTTTCGCCAGCTGGCGTAATAGCGAA
GAGGCCCGCACCGATCGCCCTTCCCAACAGTTGCGCAGCCTGAATGGCGAATGGG
[124 nt withheld, positions 8596-8719]
C
[91 nt withheld, positions 8721-8811]
A
[49 nt withheld, positions 8813-8861]
CCTTTGACGTTGGAGTCCACGTTCTTT
[37 nt withheld, positions 8889-8925]
ACCCTATCTCGGTCTATTCTTTTGATTTATAAGGGATTTTGCCGATTTCGGCCTATTGGTTAAAAAATGA
GCTGATTTAACAAAAATTTAACGCGAATTTTAACAAAATATTAACGCTTACAATTTAGGTGGCACTTTTC
GGGGAAATGTGC
Features (pLannotate 1.2.2; 29 found; start..end, strand, type, name):
    105..965     +  CDS            AmpR: β-lactamase; bla; confers resistance to ampicillin, carbenicillin, and related antibiotics
   1136..1724    +  rep_origin     ori: high-copy-number ColE1/pMB1/pBR322/pUC origin of replication
   1907..1999    +  CDS            lacI (fragment): lac repressor; lacI; The lac repressor binds to the lac operator to inhibit transcription in E. coli. This inhibition can be relieved by adding lactose or isopropyl-β-D-thiogalactopyranoside (IPTG).
   2012..2033    +  protein_bind   CAP binding site: CAP binding activates transcription in the presence of cAMP. E. coli catabolite activator protein
   2048..2078    +  promoter       lac promoter: promoter for the E. coli lac operon
   2086..2102    +  protein_bind   lac operator: The lac repressor binds to the lac operator to inhibit transcription in E. coli. This inhibition can be relieved by adding lactose or isopropyl-β-D-thiogalactopyranoside (IPTG). lac repressor encoded by lacI
   2147..2165    +  promoter       T3 promoter: promoter for bacteriophage T3 RNA polymerase
   2193..2419    +  promoter       RSV promoter: Rous sarcoma virus enhancer/promoter
   2420..2600    +  LTR            5' LTR (truncated): truncated 5' long terminal repeat (LTR) from HIV-1
   2647..2772    +  misc_feature   HIV-1 Ψ: packaging signal of human immunodeficiency virus type 1
   2756..3119    +  CDS            HIV-1 gag (fragment): gag protein from human immunodeficiency virus 1; gag
   3265..3498    +  misc_feature   RRE: The Rev response element (RRE) of HIV-1 allows for Rev-dependent mRNA export from the nucleus to the cytoplasm.
   3875..3975    +  CDS            Rev (fragment): human immunodeficiency virus 1 (HIV-1) Rev protein; rev; enhances nuclear export of unspliced and incompletely spliced viral mRNAs
   3994..4110    +  misc_feature   cPPT/CTS: central polypurine tract and central termination sequence of HIV-1
   4133..4436    +  enhancer       CMV enhancer: human cytomegalovirus immediate early enhancer
   4437..4640    +  promoter       CMV promoter: human cytomegalovirus (CMV) immediate early promoter
   4714..5817    +  CDS            CGAS (fragment): CGAS_HUMAN - Also known as C6orf150 From Homo sapiens (Human).
   5818..5931    +  CDS            MAVS (fragment): MAVS_HUMAN - Also known as IPS1, KIAA1271, VISA. Experimental evidence at protein level: Swiss-Prot protein existence level 1. Required for innate immune defense against viruses (PubMed:16125763, PubMed:16127453, PubMed:16153868, PubMed:16177806, PubMed:19631370, PubMed:20451243, PubMed:23087404, PubMed:20127681, PubMed:21170385). Acts downstream of DHX33, DDX58/RIG-I and IFIH1/MDA5, which detect intracellular dsRNA produced during viral replication, to coordinate pathways leading to the activation of NF-kappa-B, IRF3 and IRF7, and to the subsequent induction of antiviral cytokines such as IFN
   5941..6529    +  misc_feature   WPRE: woodchuck hepatitis virus posttranscriptional regulatory element
   6543..7030    +  promoter       PGK promoter: mouse phosphoglycerate kinase 1 promoter
   7051..7650    +  CDS            PuroR: puromycin N-acetyltransferase; pac from Streptomyces alboniger; confers resistance to puromycin
   7718..7855    +  CDS            nef (fragment): NEF_HV1LA - Experimental evidence at protein level: Swiss-Prot protein existence level 1. Extracellular Nef protein targets CD4(+) T-lymphocytes for apoptosis by interacting with CXCR4 surface receptors. From Human immunodeficiency virus type 1 group M subtype B (isolate Lai) (HIV-1).
   7841..8021    +  LTR            5' LTR (truncated): truncated 5' long terminal repeat (LTR) from HIV-1
   8093..8214    +  polyA_signal   SV40 poly(A) signal: SV40 polyadenylation signal
   8254..8389    +  rep_origin     SV40 ori: SV40 origin of replication
   8410..8428    -  promoter       T7 promoter: promoter for bacteriophage T7 RNA polymerase
   8436..8591    +  CDS            lacZα (fragment): LacZα fragment of β-galactosidase; lacZ fragment
   8596..9024    +  rep_origin     f1 ori (sequence partly withheld): f1 bacteriophage origin of replication; arrow indicates direction of (+) strand synthesis
   9077..104     +  promoter       AmpR promoter (across the origin): bla
