[The description below was written by a language model from this plasmid's Addgene catalogue record and pLannotate feature annotations shown in this document.]
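Description:
pLenti-CMV-orangutan cGASdeltaN-OMM is a lentiviral transfer plasmid built on the pLenti CMV GFP Puro backbone, with the insert placed downstream of the CMV promoter; no GFP feature appears in the annotated sequence. It is propagated in E. coli through a high-copy ColE1/pUC-type origin with ampicillin resistance (AmpR), and also carries an f1 origin and leftover lac/lacZα, T3 and T7 elements from the cloning backbone. The viral portion has a third-generation-style layout. An RSV promoter drives a truncated HIV-1 5' LTR, followed by the Ψ packaging signal with a partial gag sequence, the Rev response element, and the cPPT/CTS. A second truncated LTR closes the vector genome at the 3' end and is followed by an SV40 polyadenylation signal and SV40 origin.

The payload is a synthetic open reading frame expressed from the CMV enhancer/promoter and preceded by a Kozak sequence. It encodes an N-terminally truncated orangutan (Pongo abelii) cGAS, residues 158–521, fused at its C-terminus to the transmembrane domain of MAVS. The automated annotation labels both segments by their human homologues, but the catalogue entry gives the cGAS portion as orangutan. The MAVS anchor is intended to tether the cGAS catalytic core to the outer mitochondrial membrane (the "OMM" in the name). A WPRE downstream of the fusion enhances transcript expression, and a separate PGK promoter–puromycin N-acetyltransferase cassette allows selection of transduced cells.

The stated purpose is expression of this orangutan cGAS variant in mammalian cells by viral transduction. The associated work concerns species-specific mechanisms of self-DNA detection by mammalian cGAS enzymes.
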