Addgene plasmid #186888: pLenti-CMV-orangutan cGASdeltaN-OMM
Purpose: Expression of orangutan cGAS gene in mammalian cells by retroviral transduction
Depositing lab: Jonathan Kagan. Depositing organization: Boston Children's Hospital. Publication: Species-specific self-DNA detection mechanisms by mammalian cyclic GMP-AMP synthases. Mosallanejad K, Kennedy SN, Bahleda KM, Slavik KM, Zhou W, Govande AA, Hancks DC, Kranzusch PJ, Kagan JC. Sci Immunol. 2023 Jan 20;8(79):eabp9765. doi: 10.1126/sciimmunol.abp9765. Epub 2023 Jan 20. PubMed 36662885.
Backbone
  Vector backbone: pLenti CMV GFP Puro
  Backbone manufacturer: Eric Campeau & Paul Kaufman (Addgene plasmid # 17448)
  Backbone size w/o insert (bp): 7867
  Vector type: Lentiviral
  Selectable markers: Puromycin
Growth in bacteria
  Bacterial resistance: Ampicillin, 100 μg/mL
  Growth temperature: 37°C
  Growth strain: NEB Stable
  Copy number: High Copy
Gene/Insert
  Gene/Insert name: Orangutan cGAS truncation mutant (158-521 a.a.) with C-terminal MAVS transmembrane domain fusion (alt names: cGAS; cGASdeltaN)
  Species: Synthetic; Pongo abelii
  Insert size (bp): 1212
  Mutation: N-terminal truncation, MAVS transmembrane domain fusion
  Entrez Gene: CGAS (a.k.a. CR201_G0047729, MB21D1)
  Promoter: CMV
  Cloning method: Ligation Independent Cloning
  Sequencing primers: 5′ CMV_Fw; 3′ WPRE_Rv
Terms and licenses: Academic/Nonprofit Terms; Industry Terms: Not Available to Industry
Depositor comments: Contains Kozak sequence (gccacc) before start codon. OMM: Outer Mitochondrial Membrane. Please visit https://www.biorxiv.org/content/10.1101/2022.03.09.483681v2 for bioRxiv preprint.
How to cite: pLenti-CMV-orangutan cGASdeltaN-OMM was a gift from Jonathan Kagan (Addgene plasmid # 186888 ; http://n2t.net/addgene:186888 ; RRID:Addgene_186888)
